>Addgene plasmid #147469 | pGEX-6P-1-CeSMG5_1-420-G91E_S | depositor full sequence | sequence record 289916 | Full Sequence
ACGTTATCGACTGCACGGTGCACCAATGCTTCTGGCGTCAGGCAGCCATCGGAAGCTGTGGTATGGCTGT
GCAGGTCGTAAATCACTGCATAATTCGTGTCGCTCAAGGCGCACTCCCGTTCTGGATAATGTTTTTTGCG
CCGACATCATAACGGTTCTGGCAAATATTCTGAAATGAGCTGTTGACAATTAATCATCGGCTCGTATAAT
GTGTGGAATTGTGAGCGGATAACAATTTCACACAGGAAACAGTATTCATGTCCCCTATACTAGGTTATTG
GAAAATTAAGGGCCTTGTGCAACCCACTCGACTTCTTTTGGAATATCTTGAAGAAAAATATGAAGAGCAT
TTGTATGAGCGCGATGAAGGTGATAAATGGCGAAACAAAAAGTTTGAATTGGGTTTGGAGTTTCCCAATC
TTCCTTATTATATTGATGGTGATGTTAAATTAACACAGTCTATGGCCATCATACGTTATATAGCTGACAA
GCACAACATGTTGGGTGGTTGTCCAAAAGAGCGTGCAGAGATTTCAATGCTTGAAGGAGCGGTTTTGGAT
ATTAGATACGGTGTTTCGAGAATTGCATATAGTAAAGACTTTGAAACTCTCAAAGTTGATTTTCTTAGCA
AGCTACCTGAAATGCTGAAAATGTTCGAAGATCGTTTATGTCATAAAACATATTTAAATGGTGATCATGT
AACCCATCCTGACTTCATGTTGTATGACGCTCTTGATGTTGTTTTATACATGGACCCAATGTGCCTGGAT
GCGTTCCCAAAATTAGTTTGTTTTAAAAAACGTATTGAAGCTATCCCACAAATTGATAAGTACTTGAAAT
CCAGCAAGTATATAGCATGGCCTTTGCAGGGCTGGCAAGCCACGTTTGGTGGTGGCGACCATCCTCCAAA
ATCGGATCTGGAAGTTCTGTTCCAGGGGCCCCTGGGATCCATGCAAAAGTCAGATGAAGTCACTGAAAAG
TTCAAACGATATTGTAATCAACTGGAAAAATACGGCCAAACTGAAAATGTGCATTCTCCAGTGATGGCGA
TGTTGCGCAGAAAAGGCCGAAAACAGCTCATTGAGATTATGAAACGCGACGGGGACTGTACAAGTTCAAT
CAATAAATTGTGGATTGTTGGATATTATCACCCTTTCCAGTTTTTTATTCGAGATAAGGAGAAAAACATG
GCAATAGCCGTGTTGCTGACAATGTTCTGTGAAGAGCTTCAAGAAATGCTTTCGCTTCCCGATGACAAAT
ACCCAGCATTGTGGAACATGTACATTGGAGATTTTCATCGTTATATGCCAGACGAAGAAATTCAGAAATG
CTTGGCAGTTGGATATTATTCAAGAGCAATCGATCTAGATCCGAATCAAGGAAGAGCTTTCCACGTTCTC
GCTGGTCTCCGAGCTGACCTGAATGTTGCACAGAAGCTGAGACTGATGATTTTAGGACAGCTCGCCGATG
CTCCATATAAAAAAGGCACTGAACTCTTGGAATATTTGAAATTTCCACAAAAAGAATCCACTGATAAATT
GATGGTAGATTTTGTCATTTGGGCATTGAACGAGAAATCAAAACGAATGGATTATCAGATGACTGGAATC
AAAATAGTAAACGAGTTTAAAGCAGAAATCGAACAGAAACTCGAATTCGATTGGTCTCTGATCATGTCAA
CGTGTCGTTTAGCATCTAAATTGGCAATGAAGAAATTTGGATTTCAACAATTCTACAATTGCTTCGACAC
AATTTCAACGCTGTATATTACAATTTATTCACGTACGATTTCATCCAAATGCCTTCTAGCTGAAGCTATC
TCATGGATTTCCGATTCAGCCGAAATACTCGGACACTTGGATGAGCAGAAAAATGAGCCACATTTCCAGA
AGCTATCGGTTTTCGCCAAAACGAAATGGAACGAGCTCAACGACTTGGTTATGAATCATATCAATTCCGT
ATTCACATCCATGTCACTCACAATCAATCCATCTATTTCTATGACCAGCTTTCTGCTGAATGGTCCAATA
TCCGAACCCAATGTTGAATTTTTGAGTCAATTAATCAATTATCTGGTTTCCGTCGAATTCCCACCAATGG
AGATAATCCACGATAGAGAAGAATCGGGTCCATTGCTACGACGAATTAATCAATCGGAACAAAAACGTTT
GGATATTCAAATAAAGACACAAAATGATGAAGTTAACCGGTAGGCGGCCGCATCGTGACTGACTGACGAT
CTGCCTCGCGCGTTTCGGTGATGACGGTGAAAACCTCTGACACATGCAGCTCCCGGAGACGGTCACAGCT
TGTCTGTAAGCGGATGCCGGGAGCAGACAAGCCCGTCAGGGCGCGTCAGCGGGTGTTGGCGGGTGTCGGG
GCGCAGCCATGACCCAGTCACGTAGCGATAGCGGAGTGTATAATTCTTGAAGACGAAAGGGCCTCGTGAT
ACGCCTATTTTTATAGGTTAATGTCATGATAATAATGGTTTCTTAGACGTCAGGTGGCACTTTTCGGGGA
AATGTGCGCGGAACCCCTATTTGTTTATTTTTCTAAATACATTCAAATATGTATCCGCTCATGAGACAAT
AACCCTGATAAATGCTTCAATAATATTGAAAAAGGAAGAGTATGAGTATTCAACATTTCCGTGTCGCCCT
TATTCCCTTTTTTGCGGCATTTTGCCTTCCTGTTTTTGCTCACCCAGAAACGCTGGTGAAAGTAAAAGAT
GCTGAAGATCAGTTGGGTGCACGAGTGGGTTACATCGAACTGGATCTCAACAGCGGTAAGATCCTTGAGA
GTTTTCGCCCCGAAGAACGTTTTCCAATGATGAGCACTTTTAAAGTTCTGCTATGTGGCGCGGTATTATC
CCGTGTTGACGCCGGGCAAGAGCAACTCGGTCGCCGCATACACTATTCTCAGAATGACTTGGTTGAGTAC
TCACCAGTCACAGAAAAGCATCTTACGGATGGCATGACAGTAAGAGAATTATGCAGTGCTGCCATAACCA
TGAGTGATAACACTGCGGCCAACTTACTTCTGACAACGATCGGAGGACCGAAGGAGCTAACCGCTTTTTT
GCACAACATGGGGGATCATGTAACTCGCCTTGATCGTTGGGAACCGGAGCTGAATGAAGCCATACCAAAC
GACGAGCGTGACACCACGATGCCTGCAGCAATGGCAACAACGTTGCGCAAACTATTAACTGGCGAACTAC
TTACTCTAGCTTCCCGGCAACAATTAATAGACTGGATGGAGGCGGATAAAGTTGCAGGACCACTTCTGCG
CTCGGCCCTTCCGGCTGGCTGGTTTATTGCTGATAAATCTGGAGCCGGTGAGCGTGGGTCTCGCGGTATC
ATTGCAGCACTGGGGCCAGATGGTAAGCCCTCCCGTATCGTAGTTATCTACACGACGGGGAGTCAGGCAA
CTATGGATGAACGAAATAGACAGATCGCTGAGATAGGTGCCTCACTGATTAAGCATTGGTAACTGTCAGA
CCAAGTTTACTCATATATACTTTAGATTGATTTAAAACTTCATTTTTAATTTAAAAGGATCTAGGTGAAG
ATCCTTTTTGATAATCTCATGACCAAAATCCCTTAACGTGAGTTTTCGTTCCACTGAGCGTCAGACCCCG
TAGAAAAGATCAAAGGATCTTCTTGAGATCCTTTTTTTCTGCGCGTAATCTGCTGCTTGCAAACAAAAAA
ACCACCGCTACCAGCGGTGGTTTGTTTGCCGGATCAAGAGCTACCAACTCTTTTTCCGAAGGTAACTGGC
TTCAGCAGAGCGCAGATACCAAATACTGTCCTTCTAGTGTAGCCGTAGTTAGGCCACCACTTCAAGAACT
CTGTAGCACCGCCTACATACCTCGCTCTGCTAATCCTGTTACCAGTGGCTGCTGCCAGTGGCGATAAGTC
GTGTCTTACCGGGTTGGACTCAAGACGATAGTTACCGGATAAGGCGCAGCGGTCGGGCTGAACGGGGGGT
TCGTGCACACAGCCCAGCTTGGAGCGAACGACCTACACCGAACTGAGATACCTACAGCGTGAGCTATGAG
AAAGCGCCACGCTTCCCGAAGGGAGAAAGGCGGACAGGTATCCGGTAAGCGGCAGGGTCGGAACAGGAGA
GCGCACGAGGGAGCTTCCAGGGGGAAACGCCTGGTATCTTTATAGTCCTGTCGGGTTTCGCCACCTCTGA
CTTGAGCGTCGATTTTTGTGATGCTCGTCAGGGGGGCGGAGCCTATGGAAAAACGCCAGCAACGCGGCCT
TTTTACGGTTCCTGGCCTTTTGCTGGCCTTTTGCTCACATGTTCTTTCCTGCGTTATCCCCTGATTCTGT
GGATAACCGTATTACCGCCTTTGAGTGAGCTGATACCGCTCGCCGCAGCCGAACGACCGAGCGCAGCGAG
TCAGTGAGCGAGGAAGCGGAAGAGCGCCTGATGCGGTATTTTCTCCTTACGCATCTGTGCGGTATTTCAC
ACCGCATAAATTCCGACACCATCGAATGGTGCAAAACCTTTCGCGGTATGGCATGATAGCGCCCGGAAGA
GAGTCAATTCAGGGTGGTGAATGTGAAACCAGTAACGTTATACGATGTCGCAGAGTATGCCGGTGTCTCT
TATCAGACCGTTTCCCGCGTGGTGAACCAGGCCAGCCACGTTTCTGCGAAAACGCGGGAAAAAGTGGAAG
CGGCGATGGCGGAGCTGAATTACATTCCCAACCGCGTGGCACAACAACTGGCGGGCAAACAGTCGTTGCT
GATTGGCGTTGCCACCTCCAGTCTGGCCCTGCACGCGCCGTCGCAAATTGTCGCGGCGATTAAATCTCGC
GCCGATCAACTGGGTGCCAGCGTGGTGGTGTCGATGGTAGAACGAAGCGGCGTCGAAGCCTGTAAAGCGG
CGGTGCACAATCTTCTCGCGCAACGCGTCAGTGGGCTGATCATTAACTATCCGCTGGATGACCAGGATGC
CATTGCTGTGGAAGCTGCCTGCACTAATGTTCCGGCGTTATTTCTTGATGTCTCTGACCAGACACCCATC
AACAGTATTATTTTCTCCCATGAAGACGGTACGCGACTGGGCGTGGAGCATCTGGTCGCATTGGGTCACC
AGCAAATCGCGCTGTTAGCGGGCCCATTAAGTTCTGTCTCGGCGCGTCTGCGTCTGGCTGGCTGGCATAA
ATATCTCACTCGCAATCAAATTCAGCCGATAGCGGAACGGGAAGGCGACTGGAGTGCCATGTCCGGTTTT
CAACAAACCATGCAAATGCTGAATGAGGGCATCGTTCCCACTGCGATGCTGGTTGCCAACGATCAGATGG
CGCTGGGCGCAATGCGCGCCATTACCGAGTCCGGGCTGCGCGTTGGTGCGGATATCTCGGTAGTGGGATA
CGACGATACCGAAGACAGCTCATGTTATATCCCGCCGTCAACCACCATCAAACAGGATTTTCGCCTGCTG
GGGCAAACCAGCGTGGACCGCTTGCTGCAACTCTCTCAGGGCCAGGCGGTGAAGGGCAATCAGCTGTTGC
CCGTCTCACTGGTGAAAAGAAAAACCACCCTGGCGCCCAATACGCAAACCGCCTCTCCCCGCGCGTTGGC
CGATTCATTAATGCAGCTGGCACGACAGGTTTCCCGACTGGAAAGCGGGCAGTGAGCGCAACGCAATTAA
TGTGAGTTAGCTCACTCATTAGGCACCCCAGGCTTTACACTTTATGCTTCCGGCTCGTATGTTGTGTGGA
ATTGTGAGCGGATAACAATTTCACACAGGAAACAGCTATGACCATGATTACGGATTCACTGGCCGTCGTT
TTACAACGTCGTGACTGGGAAAACCCTGGCGTTACCCAACTTAATCGCCTTGCAGCACATCCCCCTTTCG
CCAGCTGGCGTAATAGCGAAGAGGCCCGCACCGATCGCCCTTCCCAACAGTTGCGCAGCCTGAATGGCGA
ATGGCGCTTTGCCTGGTTTCCGGCACCAGAAGCGGTGCCGGAAAGCTGGCTGGAGTGCGATCTTCCTGAG
GCCGATACTGTCGTCGTCCCCTCAAACTGGCAGATGCACGGTTACGATGCGCCCATCTACACCAACGTAA
CCTATCCCATTACGGTCAATCCGCCGTTTGTTCCCACGGAGAATCCGACGGGTTGTTACTCGCTCACATT
TAATGTTGATGAAAGCTGGCTACAGGAAGGCCAGACGCGAATTATTTTTGATGGCGTTGGAATT
Features (pLannotate 1.2.2; 16 found; start..end, strand, type, name):
      6..107     -  CDS            yciV (fragment): RNAAM_ECOLI - Also known as trpH From Escherichia coli (strain K12).
    183..211     +  promoter       tac promoter: strong E. coli promoter; hybrid between the trp and lac UV5 promoters
    219..235     +  protein_bind   lac operator: The lac repressor binds to the lac operator to inhibit transcription in E. coli. This inhibition can be relieved by adding lactose or isopropyl-β-D-thiogalactopyranoside (IPTG). lac repressor encoded by lacI
    258..911     +  CDS            GST26_SCHJA: Experimental evidence at protein level: Swiss-Prot protein existence level 1. GST isoenzymes appear to play a central role in the parasite detoxification system. Other functions are also suspected including a role in increasing the solubility of haematin in the parasite gut. From Schistosoma japonicum (Blood fluke).
   2241..2280    +  CDS            rop (fragment): Rop protein, which maintains plasmids at low copy number; rop
   2382..2422    +  misc_feature   bom (fragment): basis of mobility region from pBR322
   2527..2631    +  promoter       AmpR promoter: bla
   2632..3492    +  CDS            AmpR: β-lactamase; bla; confers resistance to ampicillin, carbenicillin, and related antibiotics
   3663..4251    +  rep_origin     ori: high-copy-number ColE1/pMB1/pBR322/pUC origin of replication
   4437..4488    -  misc_feature   bom (fragment): basis of mobility region from pBR322
   4495..4572    +  promoter       lacIq promoter: lacI (mutant); In the lacIq allele, a single base change in the promoter boosts expression of the lacI gene about 10-fold.
   4573..5655    +  CDS            lacI: lac repressor; lacI; The lac repressor binds to the lac operator to inhibit transcription in E. coli. This inhibition can be relieved by adding lactose or isopropyl-β-D-thiogalactopyranoside (IPTG).
   5668..5689    +  protein_bind   CAP binding site: CAP binding activates transcription in the presence of cAMP. E. coli catabolite activator protein
   5704..5734    +  promoter       lac promoter: promoter for the E. coli lac operon
   5742..5758    +  protein_bind   lac operator: The lac repressor binds to the lac operator to inhibit transcription in E. coli. This inhibition can be relieved by adding lactose or isopropyl-β-D-thiogalactopyranoside (IPTG). lac repressor encoded by lacI
   5778..5951    +  CDS            lacZα: LacZα fragment of β-galactosidase; lacZ fragment
