[The description below was written by a language model from this plasmid's Addgene catalogue record and pLannotate feature annotations shown in this document.]
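Description:
pGEX-6P-1-CeSMG5_1-420-G91E_S is a bacterial expression plasmid for producing an N-terminal fragment of the Caenorhabditis elegans nonsense-mediated mRNA decay factor SMG-5 (residues 1–420) carrying a G91E point substitution. The catalogue lists the backbone as unknown, but the name and the annotated features are consistent with a pGEX-6P-1-type GST fusion vector. The 6,224-nt depositor sequence carries a ColE1/pBR322-family origin, with only short fragments of rop and bom annotated. Selection is by ampicillin through the β-lactamase gene and its own promoter, and the record describes the plasmid as low copy.

Expression is driven by the hybrid tac promoter followed by a lac operator, which controls a Schistosoma japonicum glutathione S-transferase coding sequence. A plasmid-borne lacI gene under the lacIq promoter supplies abundant repressor, keeping transcription off until induction with IPTG. The automated annotation does not label the smg-5 insert. It leaves an unannotated stretch of about 1.3 kb directly downstream of GST, which is where a 420-codon insert would be expected to sit as a C-terminal fusion to the tag. Vectors of the pGEX-6P series normally place a PreScission protease site between GST and the insert so the tag can be removed, but no such site is annotated here. A lac promoter/operator and lacZα remnant downstream of lacI are backbone carry-over.

The stated purpose is bacterial expression of the mutant fragment. The associated publication concerns the 14-3-3-like domains of the SMG5–SMG7 heterodimer, which suggests use in structural or binding studies, although the record does not state the effect of G91E. The depositor sequence may be theoretical rather than fully verified.
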