Addgene plasmid #147469: pGEX-6P-1-CeSMG5_1-420-G91E_S
Purpose: Bacterial Expression of CeSMG5_1-420-G91E
Depositing lab: Elisa Izaurralde. Depositing organization: Max Planck Institute for Developmental Biology. Publication: An unusual arrangement of two 14-3-3-like domains in the SMG5-SMG7 heterodimer is required for efficient nonsense-mediated mRNA decay. Jonas S, Weichenrieder O, Izaurralde E. Genes Dev. 2013 Jan 15;27(2):211-25. doi: 10.1101/gad.206672.112. PubMed 23348841.
Backbone
  Vector backbone: Unknown
  Vector type: Bacterial Expression
Growth in bacteria
  Bacterial resistance: Ampicillin, 100 μg/mL
  Growth temperature: 37°C
  Growth strain: DH5alpha
  Copy number: Low Copy
Gene/Insert
  Gene/Insert name: CeSMG5_1-420-G91E
  Species: C. elegans (nematode)
  Entrez Gene: smg-5 (a.k.a. W02D3.8)
  Cloning method: Unknown
Terms and licenses: Academic/Nonprofit Terms; Industry Terms: Not Available to Industry
Depositor comments: ORF extracted from NCBI: NM_059528.6 Plasmids from this collection were made available to the research community and donated after the lab closed. Please note that the sequence provided by the depositing laboratory may be theoretical/predicted or based on Sanger sequencing results. There may be discrepancies between sequencing results obtained by Addgene and the depositor sequence. If an Addgene verified sequence is not available, please contact before placing your order to request that our lab fully sequence the plasmid.
How to cite: pGEX-6P-1-CeSMG5_1-420-G91E_S was a gift from Elisa Izaurralde (Addgene plasmid # 147469 ; http://n2t.net/addgene:147469 ; RRID:Addgene_147469)
